>Addgene plasmid #98229 | JAK3 (JAK3A-c023) | addgene full sequence | sequence record 193400 | Addgene NGS Result
ATCATGGAGATAATTAAAATGATAACCATCTCGCAAATAAATAAGTATTTTACTGTTTTCGTAACAGTTT
TGTAATAAAAAAACCTATAAATATTCCGGATTATTCATACCGTCCCACCATCGGGCGCGGATCTCGGTCC
GAAAACCATGGGCCACCATCATCATCATCATTCTTCTGGTGTAGATCTGGGTACCGAGAACCTGTACTTC
CAATCCATGCAAGACCCCACGATCTTCGAGGAGAGACACCTCAAGTACATCTCACAGCTGGGCAAGGGCA
ACTTTGGCAGCGTGGAGCTGTGCCGCTATGACCCGCTAGGCGACAATACAGGTGCCCTGGTGGCCGTGAA
ACAGCTGCAGCACAGCGGGCCAGACCAGCAGAGGGACTTTCAGCGGGAGATTCAGATCCTCAAAGCACTG
CACAGTGATTTCATTGTCAAGTATCGTGGTGTCAGCTATGGCCCGGGCCGCCAGAGCCTGCGGCTGGTCA
TGGAGTACCTGCCCAGCGGCTGCTTGCGCGACTTCCTGCAGCGGCACCGCGCGCGCCTCGATGCCAGCCG
CCTCCTTCTCTATTCCTCGCAGATCTGCAAGGGCATGGAGTACCTGGGCTCCCGCCGCTGCGTGCACCGC
GCTCTGGCCGCCCGAAACATCCTCGTGGAGAGCGAGGCACACGTCAAGATCGCTGACTTCGGCCTAGCTA
AGCTGCTGCCGCTTGACAAAGACTACTACGTGGTCCGCGAGCCAGGCCAGAGCCCCATTTTCTGGTATGC
CCCCGAATCCCTCTCGGACAACATCTTCTCTCGCCAGTCAGACGTCTGGAGCTTCGGGGTCGTCCTGTAC
GAGCTCTTCACCTACTGCGACAAAAGCTGCAGCCCCTCGGCCGAGTTCCTGCGGATGATGGGATCAGAGC
GGGATGTCCCCGCCCTCAGCCGCCTCTTGGAACTGCTGGAGGAGGGCCAGAGGCTGCCGGCGCCTCCTGC
CTGCCCTGCTGAGGTTCACGAGCTCATGAAGCTGTGCTGGGCCCCTAGCCCACAGGACCGGCCATCATTC
AGCGCCCTGGGCCCCCAGCTGGACATGCTGTGGAGCGGAAGCCGGTGACAGTAAAGGTGGATACGGATCC
GAATTCGAGCTCCGTCGACAAGCTTGTCGAGAAGTACTAGAGGATCATAATCAGCCATACCACATTTGTA
GAGGTTTTACTTGCTTTAAAAAACCTCCCACACCTCCCCCTGAACCTGAAACATAAAATGAATGCAATTG
TTGTTGTTAACTTGTTTATTGCAGCTTATAATGGTTACAAATAAAGCAATAGCATCACAAATTTCACAAA
TAAAGCATTTTTTTCACTGCATTCTAGTTGTGGTTTGTCCAAACTCATCAATGTATCTTATCATGTCTGG
ATCTGATCACTGATATCGCCTAGGAGATCCGAACCAGATAAGTGAAATCTAGTTCCAAACTATTTTGTCA
TTTTTAATTTTCGTATTAGCTTACGACGCTACACCCAGTTCCCATCTATTTTGTCACTCTTCCCTAAATA
ATCCTTAAAAACTCCATTTCCACCCCTCCCAGTTCCCAACTATTTTGTCCGCCCACAGCGGGGCATTTTT
CTTCCTGTTATGTTTTTAATCAAACATCCTGCCAACTCCATGTGACAAACCGTCATCTTCGGCTACTTTT
TCTCTGTCACAGAATGAAAATTTTTCTGTCATCTCTTCGTTATTAATGTTTGTAATTGACTGAATATCAA
CGCTTATTTGCAGCCTGAATGGCGAATGGG
[124 nt withheld, positions 1781-1904]
C
[91 nt withheld, positions 1906-1996]
A
[49 nt withheld, positions 1998-2046]
CCTTTGACGTTGGAGTCCACGTTCTT
[37 nt withheld, positions 2073-2109]
ACCCTATCTCGGTCTATTCTTTTGATTTATAAGGGATTTTGCCGATTTCGGCCTATTGGTTAAAAAATGA
GCTGATTTAACAAAAATTTAACGCGAATTTTAACAAAATATTAACGCTTACAATTTAGGTGGCACTTTTC
GGGGAAATGTGCGCGGAACCCCTATTTGTTTATTTTTCTAAATACATTCAAATATGTATCCGCTCATGAG
ACAATAACCCTGATAAATGCTTCAATAATATTGAAAAAGGAAGAGTATGAGTATTCAACATTTCCGTGTC
GCCCTTATTCCCTTTTTTGCGGCATTTTGCCTTCCTGTTTTTGCTCACCCAGAAACGCTGGTGAAAGTAA
AAGATGCTGAAGATCAGTTGGGTGCACGAGTGGGTTACATCGAACTGGATCTCAACAGCGGTAAGATCCT
TGAGAGTTTTCGCCCCGAAGAACGTTTTCCAATGATGAGCACTTTTAAAGTTCTGCTATGTGGCGCGGTA
TTATCCCGTATTGACGCCGGGCAAGAGCAACTCGGTCGCCGCATACACTATTCTCAGAATGACTTGGTTG
AGTACTCACCAGTCACAGAAAAGCATCTTACGGATGGCATGACAGTAAGAGAATTATGCAGTGCTGCCAT
AACCATGAGTGATAACACTGCGGCCAACTTACTTCTGACAACGATCGGAGGACCGAAGGAGCTAACCGCT
TTTTTGCACAACATGGGGGATCATGTAACTCGCCTTGATCGTTGGGAACCGGAGCTGAATGAAGCCATAC
CAAACGACGAGCGTGACACCACGATGCCTGTAGCAATGGCAACAACGTTGCGCAAACTATTAACTGGCGA
ACTACTTACTCTAGCTTCCCGGCAACAATTAATAGACTGGATGGAGGCGGATAAAGTTGCAGGACCACTT
CTGCGCTCGGCCCTTCCGGCTGGCTGGTTTATTGCTGATAAATCTGGAGCCGGTGAGCGTGGGTCTCGCG
GTATCATTGCAGCACTGGGGCCAGATGGTAAGCCCTCCCGTATCGTAGTTATCTACACGACGGGGAGTCA
GGCAACTATGGATGAACGAAATAGACAGATCGCTGAGATAGGTGCCTCACTGATTAAGCATTGGTAACTG
TCAGACCAAGTTTACTCATATATACTTTAGATTGATTTAAAACTTCATTTTTAATTTAAAAGGATCTAGG
TGAAGATCCTTTTTGATAATCTCATGACCAAAATCCCTTAACGTGAGTTTTCGTTCCACTGAGCGTCAGA
CCCCGTAGAAAAGATCAAAGGATCTTCTTGAGATCCTTTTTTTCTGCGCGTAATCTGCTGCTTGCAAACA
AAAAAACCACCGCTACCAGCGGTGGTTTGTTTGCCGGATCAAGAGCTACCAACTCTTTTTCCGAAGGTAA
CTGGCTTCAGCAGAGCGCAGATACCAAATACTGTTCTTCTAGTGTAGCCGTAGTTAGGCCACCACTTCAA
GAACTCTGTAGCACCGCCTACATACCTCGCTCTGCTAATCCTGTTACCAGTGGCTGCTGCCAGTGGCGAT
AAGTCGTGTCTTACCGGGTTGGACTCAAGACGATAGTTACCGGATAAGGCGCAGCGGTCGGGCTGAACGG
GGGGTTCGTGCACACAGCCCAGCTTGGAGCGAACGACCTACACCGAACTGAGATACCTACAGCGTGAGCT
ATGAGAAAGCGCCACGCTTCCCGAAGGGAGAAAGGCGGACAGGTATCCGGTAAGCGGCAGGGTCGGAACA
GGAGAGCGCACGAGGGAGCTTCCAGGGGGAAACGCCTGGTATCTTTATAGTCCTGTCGGGTTTCGCCACC
TCTGACTTGAGCGTCGATTTTTGTGATGCTCGTCAGGGGGGCGGAGCCTATGGAAAAACGCCAGCAACGC
GGCCTTTTTACGGTTCCTGGCCTTTTGCTGGCCTTTTGCTCACATGTTCTTTCCTGCGTTATCCCCTGAT
TCTGTGGATAACCGTATTACCGCCTTTGAGTGAGCTGATACCGCTCGCCGCAGCCGAACGACCGAGCGCA
GCGAGTCAGTGAGCGAGGAAGCGGAAGAGCGCCTGATGCGGTATTTTCTCCTTACGCATCTGTGCGGTAT
TTCACACCGCATAGACCAGCCGCGTAACCTGGCAAAATCGGTTACGGTTGAGTAATAAATGGATGCCCTG
CGTAAGCGGGTGTGGGCGGACAATAAAGTCTTAAACTGAACAAAATAGATCTAAACTATGACAATAAAGT
CTTAAACTAGACAGAATAGTTGTAAACTGAAATCAGTCCAGTTATGCTGTGAAAAAGCATACTGGACTTT
TGTTATGGCTAAAGCAAACTCTTCATTTTCTGAAGTGCAAATTGCCCGTCGTATTAAAGAGGGGCGTGGC
CAAGGGCATGGTAAAGACTATATTCGCGGCGTTGTGACAATTTACCGAACAACTCCGCGGCCGGGAAGCC
GATCTCGGCTTGAACGAATTGTTAGGTGGCGGTACTTGGGTCGATATCAAAGTGCATCACTTCTTCCCGT
ATGCCCAACTTTGTATAGAGAGCCACTGCGGGATCGTCACCGTAATCTGCTTGCACGTAGATCACATAAG
CACCAAGCGCGTTGGCCTCATGCTTGAGCAGATTGATGAGCGCGGTGGCAATGCCCTGCCTCCGGTGCTC
GCCGGAGACTGCGAGATCATAGATATAGATCTCACTACGCGGCTGCTCAAACTTGGGCAGAACGTAAGCC
GCGAGAGCGCCAACAACCGCTTCTTGGTCGAAGGCAGCAAGCGCGATGAATGTCTTACTACGGAGCAAGT
TCCCGAGGTAATCGGAGTCCGGCTGATGTTGGGAGTAGGTGGCTACGTCTCCGAACTCACGACCGAAAAG
ATCAAGAGCAGCCCGCATGGATTTGACTTGGTCAGGGCCGAGCCTACATGTGCGAATGATGCCCATACTT
GAGCCACCTAACTTTGTTTTAGGGCGACTGCCCTGCTGCGTAACATCGTTGCTGCTCCATAACATCAAAC
ATCGACCCACGGCGTAACGCGCTTGCTGCTTGGATGCCCGAGGCATAGACTGTACAAAAAAACAGTCATA
ACAAGCCATGAAAACCGCCACTGCGCCGTTACCACCGCTGCGTTCGGTCAAGGTTCTGGACCAGTTGCGT
GAGCGCATACGCTACTTGCATTACAGTTTACGAACCGAACAGGCTTATGTCAACTGGGTTCGTGCCTTCA
TCCGTTTCCACGGTGTGCGTCACCCGGCAACCTTGGGCAGCAGCGAAGTCGAGGCATTTCTGTCCTGGCT
GGCGAACGAGCGCAAGGTTTCGGTCTCCACGCATCGTCAGGCATTGGCGGCCTTGCTGTTCTTCTACGGC
AAGGTGCTGTGCACGGATCTGCCCTGGCTTCAGGAGATCGGAAGACCTCGGCCGTCGCGGCGCTTGCCGG
TGGTGCTGACCCCGGATGAAGTGGTTCGCATCCTCGGTTTTCTGGAAGGCGAGCATCGTTTGTTCGCCCA
GGACTCTAGCTATAGTTCTAGTGGTTGGCTACGTATACTCCGGAATATTAATAG
Features (pLannotate 1.2.2; 15 found; start..end, strand, type, name):
      1..92      +  promoter       polyhedrin promoter: polh from Autographa californica; promoter for the baculovirus polyhedrin gene
    220..1095    +  CDS            JAK3 (fragment): JAK3_HUMAN - Experimental evidence at protein level: Swiss-Prot protein existence level 1. Non-receptor tyrosine kinase involved in various processes such as cell growth, development, or differentiation. Mediates essential signaling events in both innate and adaptive immunity and plays a crucial role in hematopoiesis during T-cells development. In the cytoplasm, plays a pivotal role in signal transduction via its association with type I receptors sharing the common subunit gamma such as IL2R, IL4R, IL7R, IL9R, IL15R and IL21R. Following ligand binding to cell surface receptors, phosphorylates
   1163..1246    +  CDS            large T antigen (fragment): large T antigen from SV40 (simian virus 40)
   1269..1403    +  polyA_signal   SV40 poly(A) signal: SV40 polyadenylation signal
   1432..1597    -  mobile_element Tn7L: mini-Tn7 element (left end of the Tn7 transposon) Tn7
   1760..1776    +  CDS            lacZα (fragment): LacZα fragment of β-galactosidase; lacZ fragment
   1781..2235    +  rep_origin     f1 ori (sequence partly withheld): f1 bacteriophage origin of replication; arrow indicates direction of (+) strand synthesis
   2261..2365    +  promoter       AmpR promoter: bla
   2366..3226    +  CDS            AmpR: β-lactamase; bla; confers resistance to ampicillin, carbenicillin, and related antibiotics
   3397..3985    +  rep_origin     ori: high-copy-number ColE1/pMB1/pBR322/pUC origin of replication
   4171..4222    -  misc_feature   bom (fragment): basis of mobility region from pBR322
   4290..4514    -  mobile_element Tn7R: mini-Tn7 element (right end of the Tn7 transposon) Tn7
   4581..5114    -  CDS            GmR: gentamycin acetyltransferase; aacC1; confers resistance to gentamycin
   5284..5312    -  promoter       Pc promoter: intI1 (promoter lies within the coding sequence); class 1 integron promoter
   5290..5637    -  CDS            YPR2_ECOLX (fragment): Protein predicted: Swiss-Prot protein existence level 4. From Escherichia coli.
