[The description below was written by a language model from this plasmid's Addgene catalogue record and pLannotate feature annotations shown in this document.]
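Description:
JAK3 (JAK3A-c023) is a baculovirus transfer vector built on the pFB-LIC-Bse backbone, a Bac-to-Bac-type plasmid adapted for ligation-independent cloning. It is propagated in E. coli through a high-copy ColE1/pUC-type origin and selected with ampicillin (AmpR, β-lactamase); an f1 origin is also present. The expression cassette, together with a gentamicin resistance gene (GmR) driven by the Pc integron promoter, lies between the Tn7L and Tn7R ends of a mini-Tn7 element. This arrangement allows site-specific transposition of the cassette into a bacmid carried in a suitable E. coli host, and the resulting recombinant bacmid is then used to produce baculovirus for infecting insect cells.

The payload is a fragment of human JAK3 (Janus kinase 3), a non-receptor tyrosine kinase that signals downstream of cytokine receptors sharing the common gamma chain. The record describes the insert in terms of the Pfam protein kinase domain spanning roughly residues 822–1091, and the annotated coding fragment of about 0.9 kb is consistent with a kinase-domain construct rather than the full open reading frame. Expression is driven by the very late polyhedrin promoter of Autographa californica nucleopolyhedrovirus and terminated by an SV40 polyadenylation signal. The backbone supplies an N-terminal His6 tag followed by a TEV protease site, so the protein can be purified by metal-affinity chromatography and the tag then removed; the tag itself is not separately annotated in the feature table. The construct was made for insect-cell production of JAK3 protein for structure determination, and the depositor comments link it to two solved structures.
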