Addgene plasmid #98229: JAK3 (JAK3A-c023)
Purpose: Baculovirus expression for structure determination; may not be full ORF
Depositing lab: Nicola Burgess-Brown. Depositing organization: University of Oxford.
Backbone
  Vector backbone: pFB-LIC-Bse
  Backbone manufacturer: Opher Gileadi (Addgene plasmid # 26108)
  Vector type: Baculovirus
Growth in bacteria
  Bacterial resistance: Ampicillin, 100 μg/mL
  Growth temperature: 37°C
  Growth strain: DH5alpha
  Copy number: Unknown
Gene/Insert
  Gene/Insert name: JAK3A (alt names: JAK3; Janus kinase 3)
  Species: H. sapiens (human)
  Mutation: pfam00069:Pkinase 822-1091
  Entrez Gene: JAK3 (a.k.a. JAK-3, JAK3_HUMAN, JAKL, L-JAK, LJAK)
  Promoter: polyhedrin
  Tag / fusion protein: His-6-TEV (N terminal on backbone)
  Cloning method: Ligation Independent Cloning
  Sequencing primers: 5′ Fbac-1; 3′ Fbac-2
Terms and licenses: Academic/Nonprofit Terms; Industry Terms: Not Available to Industry
Depositor comments: Baculovirus transfer vector (Bac-to-bac), N-terminal His-tag, TEV cleavable. 5LWM: http://www.thesgc.org/structures/5LWM 5LWN: http://www.thesgc.org/structures/5LWN
How to cite: JAK3 (JAK3A-c023) was a gift from Nicola Burgess-Brown (Addgene plasmid # 98229 ; http://n2t.net/addgene:98229 ; RRID:Addgene_98229)
