>Addgene plasmid #98229 | JAK3 (JAK3A-c023) | depositor partial sequence | sequence record 180085 | insert
CCATGGGCCACCATCATCATCATCATTCTTCTGGTGTAGATCTGGGTACCGAGAACCTGTACTTCCAATC
CATGCAAGACCCCACGATCTTCGAGGAGAGACACCTCAAGTACATCTCACAGCTGGGCAAGGGCAACTTT
GGCAGCGTGGAGCTGTGCCGCTATGACCCGCTAGGCGACAATACAGGTGCCCTGGTGGCCGTGAAACAGC
TGCAGCACAGCGGGCCAGACCAGCAGAGGGACTTTCAGCGGGAGATTCAGATCCTCAAAGCACTGCACAG
TGATTTCATTGTCAAGTATCGTGGTGTCAGCTATGGCCCGGGCCGCCAGAGCCTGCGGCTGGTCATGGAG
TACCTGCCCAGCGGCTGCTTGCGCGACTTCCTGCAGCGGCACCGCGCGCGCCTCGATGCCAGCCGCCTCC
TTCTCTATTCCTCGCAGATCTGCAAGGGCATGGAGTACCTGGGCTCCCGCCGCTGCGTGCACCGCGCTCT
GGCCGCCCGAAACATCCTCGTGGAGAGCGAGGCACACGTCAAGATCGCTGACTTCGGCCTAGCTAAGCTG
CTGCCGCTTGACAAAGACTACTACGTGGTCCGCGAGCCAGGCCAGAGCCCCATTTTCTGGTATGCCCCCG
AATCCCTCTCGGACAACATCTTCTCTCGCCAGTCAGACGTCTGGAGCTTCGGGGTCGTCCTGTACGAGCT
CTTCACCTACTGCGACAAAAGCTGCAGCCCCTCGGCCGAGTTCCTGCGGATGATGGGATCAGAGCGGGAT
GTCCCCGCCCTCAGCCGCCTCTTGGAACTGCTGGAGGAGGGCCAGAGGCTGCCGGCGCCTCCTGCCTGCC
CTGCTGAGGTTCACGAGCTCATGAAGCTGTGCTGGGCCCCTAGCCCACAGGACCGGCCATCATTCAGCGC
CCTGGGCCCCCAGCTGGACATGCTGTGGAGCGGAAGCCGGTGACAGTAAAGGTGGATACGGATCCGAATT
CGAGCTCCGTCGACAAGCTT
